Addgene plasmid #35043: pMA3160
Depositing lab: Mikhail Alexeyev. Depositing organization: University of South Alabama. Publication: A retro-lentiviral system for doxycycline-inducible gene expression and gene knockdown in cells with limited proliferative capacity. Alexeyev MF, Fayzulin R, Shokolenko IN, Pastukh V. Mol Biol Rep. 2010 Apr . 37(4):1987-91. 10.1007/s11033-009-9647-7 PubMed 19655272.
Backbone
  Vector backbone: pMA2706
  Backbone manufacturer: Alexeyev's Lab
  Backbone size w/o insert (bp): 6588
  Vector type: Mammalian Expression, Lentiviral, Luciferase
  Selectable markers: Puromycin
Growth in bacteria
  Bacterial resistance: Ampicillin, 100 μg/mL
  Growth temperature: 37°C
  Growth strain: DH5alpha
  Growth instructions: None
  Copy number: High Copy
Gene/Insert
  Gene/Insert name: Firefly luciferase (alt name: luc)
  Species: Photinus pyralis
  Insert size (bp): 1700
  Promoter: Tet
  Cloning method: Restriction Enzyme; 5′ cloning site EcoRI (not destroyed); 3′ cloning site XbaI (not destroyed)
  Sequencing primers: 5′ not available; 3′ not available
Resource information
  A portion of this plasmid was derived from a plasmid made by: pGL3 Basic
Terms and licenses: Academic/Nonprofit Terms; Industry Terms: Not Available to Industry
How to cite: pMA3160 was a gift from Mikhail Alexeyev (Addgene plasmid # 35043 ; http://n2t.net/addgene:35043 ; RRID:Addgene_35043)
