[The description below was written by a language model from this plasmid's Addgene catalogue record and pLannotate feature annotations shown in this document.]
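Description:
pMA3160 is an HIV-1-based lentiviral transfer plasmid for doxycycline-regulated expression of firefly luciferase in mammalian cells. It was built on the pMA2706 backbone by inserting a roughly 1.7 kb Photinus pyralis luciferase fragment, derived from pGL3 Basic, between EcoRI and XbaI sites that both remain intact. In bacteria it replicates from a high-copy ColE1/pUC-type origin and is selected with ampicillin through the bla gene. The annotated sequence is 8,331 nt, consistent with the stated backbone and insert sizes, although the record marks it as deduced rather than directly determined.

The viral portion begins with a CMV enhancer/promoter fused to a truncated 5' LTR, an arrangement that typically drives genomic RNA production in packaging cells without Tat. This is followed by the Ψ packaging signal with a partial gag sequence, the Rev response element for Rev-dependent nuclear export, and the cPPT/CTS. Downstream sits a tight TRE promoter (seven tet operators plus a minimal CMV promoter) controlling the luc+ luciferase coding sequence. A separate SV40 enhancer/early promoter then drives puromycin N-acetyltransferase for selection of transduced cells. The region between PuroR and the 3' LTR element is annotated as matching HIV-1 nef, and the cassette ends in a truncated LTR.

No tetracycline transactivator is annotated on this plasmid, so inducible expression depends on one supplied separately. This fits the associated publication's description of a retro-lentiviral system for doxycycline-inducible expression and knockdown in cells with limited proliferative capacity. The luciferase payload suggests use as a reporter for measuring induction and leakiness, though the record does not state this explicitly.
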