Features (pLannotate 1.2.2; 21 found; start..end, strand, type, name):
     35..87      -  misc_feature   bom (fragment): basis of mobility region from pBR322
    326..629     +  enhancer       CMV enhancer: human cytomegalovirus immediate early enhancer
    630..822     +  promoter       CMV promoter (fragment): human cytomegalovirus (CMV) immediate early promoter
    821..988     +  LTR            5' LTR (truncated) (fragment): truncated 5' long terminal repeat (LTR) from HIV-1
   1035..1160    +  misc_feature   HIV-1 Ψ: packaging signal of human immunodeficiency virus type 1
   1144..1480    +  CDS            HIV-1 gag (fragment): gag protein from human immunodeficiency virus 1; gag
   1657..1890    +  misc_feature   RRE: The Rev response element (RRE) of HIV-1 allows for Rev-dependent mRNA export from the nucleus to the cytoplasm.
   2267..2367    +  CDS            Rev (fragment): human immunodeficiency virus 1 (HIV-1) Rev protein; rev; enhances nuclear export of unspliced and incompletely spliced viral mRNAs
   2413..2530    +  misc_feature   cPPT/CTS: central polypurine tract and central termination sequence of HIV-1
   2618..2647    +  misc_feature   MCS (fragment): pBluescript multiple cloning site
   2645..2959    +  promoter       tight TRE promoter: Tet-responsive promoter PTight, consisting of seven tet operator sequences followed by the minimal CMV promoter
   3053..4705    +  CDS            luciferase: firefly luciferase; luc+; enhanced luc+ version of the luciferase gene
   4707..4741    +  misc_feature   MCS (fragment): pBluescript multiple cloning site
   4745..4763    -  misc_feature   MCS (fragment): pBluescript multiple cloning site
   4777..5106    +  promoter       SV40 promoter: SV40 enhancer and early promoter
   5120..5719    +  CDS            PuroR: puromycin N-acetyltransferase; pac from Streptomyces alboniger; confers resistance to puromycin
   5734..6330    +  CDS            nef: NEF_HV1LA - Experimental evidence at protein level: Swiss-Prot protein existence level 1. Extracellular Nef protein targets CD4(+) T-lymphocytes for apoptosis by interacting with CXCR4 surface receptors. From Human immunodeficiency virus type 1 group M subtype B (isolate Lai) (HIV-1).
   6337..6517    +  LTR            5' LTR (truncated): truncated 5' long terminal repeat (LTR) from HIV-1
   6579..7167    -  rep_origin     ori: high-copy-number ColE1/pMB1/pBR322/pUC origin of replication
   7338..8198    -  CDS            AmpR: β-lactamase; bla; confers resistance to ampicillin, carbenicillin, and related antibiotics
   8199..8303    -  promoter       AmpR promoter: bla
>Addgene plasmid #35043 | pMA3160 | depositor full sequence | sequence record 42601 | The sequence is DEDUCED
GTCGATCGACGGATCGGGAGATCTCCCGATCCCCTATGGTGCACTCTCAGTACAATCTGCTCTGATGCCG
CATAGTTAAGCCAGTATCTGCTCCCTGCTTGTGTGTTGGAGGTCGCTGAGTAGTGCGCGAGCAAAATTTA
AGCTACAACAAGGCAAGGCTTGACCGACAATTGCATGAAGAATCTGCTTAGGGTTAGGCGTTTTGCGCTG
CTTCGCGATGTACGGGCCAGATATACGCGCGCGTTGACATTGATTATTGACTAGCTAGTTATTAATAGTA
ATCAATTACGGGGTCATTAGTTCATAGCCCATATATGGAGTTCCGCGTTACATAACTTACGGTAAATGGC
CCGCCTGGCTGACCGCCCAACGACCCCCGCCCATTGACGTCAATAATGACGTATGTTCCCATAGTAACGC
CAATAGGGACTTTCCATTGACGTCAATGGGTGGAGTATTTACGGTAAACTGCCCACTTGGCAGTACATCA
AGTGTATCATATGCCAAGTACGCCCCCTATTGACGTCAATGACGGTAAATGGCCCGCCTGGCATTATGCC
CAGTACATGACCTTATGGGACTTTCCTACTTGGCAGTACATCTACGTATTAGTCATCGCTATTACCATGG
TGATGCGGTTTTGGCAGTACATCAATGGGCGTGGATAGCGGTTTGACTCACGGGGATTTCCAAGTCTCCA
CCCCATTGACGTCAATGGGAGTTTGTTTTGGCACCAAAATCAACGGGACTTTCCAAAATGTCGTAACAAC
TCCGCCCCATTGACGCAAATGGGCGGTAGGCGTGTACGGTGGGAGGTCTATAGACCAGATCTGAGCCTGG
GAGCTCTCTGGCTAACTAGGGAACCCACTGCTTAAGCCTCAATAAAGCTTGCCTTGAGTGCTTCAAGTAG
TGTGTGCCCGTCTGTTGTGTGACTCTGGTAACTAGAGATCCCTCAGACCCTTTTAGTCAGTGTGGAAAAT
CTCTAGCAGTGGCGCCCGAACAGGGACTTGAAAGCGAAAGGGAAACCAGAGGAGCTCTCTCGACGCAGGA
CTCGGCTTGCTGAAGCGCGCACGGCAAGAGGCGAGGGGCGGCGACTGGTGAGTACGCCAAAAATTTTGAC
TAGCGGAGGCTAGAAGGAGAGAGATGGGTGCGAGAGCGTCAGTATTAAGCGGGGGAGAATTAGATCGCGA
TGGGAAAAAATTCGGTTAAGGCCAGGGGGAAAGAAAAAATATAAATAAACATATAGTATGGGCAAGCAGG
GAGCTAGAACGATTCGCAGTTAATCCTGGCCTGTTAGAAACATCAGAAGGCTGTAGACAAATACTGGGAC
AGCTACAACCATCCCTTCAGACAGGATCAGAAGAACTTAGATCATTATATAATACAGTAGCAACCCTCTA
TTGTGTGCATCAAAGGATAGAGATAAAAGACACCAAGGAAGCTTTAGACAAGATAGAGGAAGAGCAAAAC
AAAAGTAAGACCACCGCACAGCAAGCGGCCGGCCGCGCTGATCTTCAGACCTGGAGGAGGAGATATGAGG
GACAATTGGAGAAGTGAATTATATAAATATAAAGTAGTAAAAATTGAACCATTAGGAGTAGCACCCACCA
AGGCAAAGAGAAGAGTGGTGCAGAGAGAAAAAAGAGCAGTGGGAATAGGAGCTTTGTTCCTTGGGTTCTT
GGGAGCAGCAGGAAGCACTATGGGCGCAGCGTCAATGACGCTGACGGTACAGGCCAGACAATTATTGTCT
GGTATAGTGCAGCAGCAGAACAATTTGCTGAGGGCTATTGAGGCGCAACAGCATCTGTTGCAACTCACAG
TCTGGGGCATCAAGCAGCTCCAGGCAAGAATCCTGGCTGTGGAAAGATACCTAAAGGATCAACAGCTCCT
GGGGATTTGGGGTTGCTCTGGAAAACTCATTTGCACCACTGCTGTGCCTTGGAATGCTAGTTGGAGTAAT
AAATCTCTGGAACAGATTTGGAATCACACGACCTGGATGGAGTGGGACAGAGAAATTAACAATTACACAA
GCTTAATACACTCCTTAATTGAAGAATCGCAAAACCAGCAAGAAAAGAATGAACAAGAATTATTGGAATT
AGATAAATGGGCAAGTTTGTGGAATTGGTTTAACATAACAAATTGGCTGTGGTATATAAAATTATTCATA
ATGATAGTAGGAGGCTTGGTAGGTTTAAGAATAGTTTTTGCTGTACTTTCTATAGTGAATAGAGTTAGGC
AGGGATATTCACCATTATCGTTTCAGACCCACCTCCCAACCCCGAGGGGACCCGACAGGCCCGAAGGAAT
AGAAGAAGAAGGTGGAGAGAGAGACAGAGACAGATCCATTCGATTAGTGAACGGATCGGCACTGCGTGCG
CCAATTCGACAAATGGCAGTATTCATCCACAATTTTAAAAGAAAAGGGGGGATTGGGGGGTACAGTGCAG
GGGAAAGAATAGTAGACATAATAGCAACAGACATACAAACTAAAGAATTACAAAAACAAATTACAAAAAT
TCAAAATTTTCGGGTTTATTACAGGGACAGCAGAGATCCAGTTTGGTTAGTACCGGGCCGGCCCGCTCTA
GCTAGACGTATTACCGCCAGATCCCCCATCAAGCTTATCGATACCGTCGACCTCGAGTTTACTCCCTATC
AGTGATAGAGAACGTATGTCGAGTTTACTCCCTATCAGTGATAGAGAACGATGTCGAGTTTACTCCCTAT
CAGTGATAGAGAACGTATGTCGAGTTTACTCCCTATCAGTGATAGAGAACGTATGTCGAGTTTACTCCCT
ATCAGTGATAGAGAACGTATGTCGAGTTTATCCCTATCAGTGATAGAGAACGTATGTCGAGTTTACTCCC
TATCAGTGATAGAGAACGTATGTCGAGGTAGGCGTGTACGGTGGGAGGCCTATATAAGCAGAGCTCGTTT
AGTGAACCGTCAGATCGCCTGGAGAATTCTGCAGATATCCAGCACAGTGGCGGCCGCTCGAGATCTGCGA
TCTAAGTAAGCTTGGCATTCCGGTACTGTTGGTAAAGCCACCATGGAAGACGCCAAAAACATAAAGAAAG
GCCCGGCGCCATTCTATCCGCTGGAAGATGGAACCGCTGGAGAGCAACTGCATAAGGCTATGAAGAGATA
CGCCCTGGTTCCTGGAACAATTGCTTTTACAGATGCACATATCGAGGTGGACATCACTTACGCTGAGTAC
TTCGAAATGTCCGTTCGGTTGGCAGAAGCTATGAAACGATATGGGCTGAATACAAATCACAGAATCGTCG
TATGCAGTGAAAACTCTCTTCAATTCTTTATGCCGGTGTTGGGCGCGTTATTTATCGGAGTTGCAGTTGC
GCCCGCGAACGACATTTATAATGAACGTGAATTGCTCAACAGTATGGGCATTTCGCAGCCTACCGTGGTG
TTCGTTTCCAAAAAGGGGTTGCAAAAAATTTTGAACGTGCAAAAAAAGCTCCCAATCATCCAAAAAATTA
TTATCATGGATTCTAAAACGGATTACCAGGGATTTCAGTCGATGTACACGTTCGTCACATCTCATCTACC
TCCCGGTTTTAATGAATACGATTTTGTGCCAGAGTCCTTCGATAGGGACAAGACAATTGCACTGATCATG
AACTCCTCTGGATCTACTGGTCTGCCTAAAGGTGTCGCTCTGCCTCATAGAACTGCCTGCGTGAGATTCT
CGCATGCCAGAGATCCTATTTTTGGCAATCAAATCATTCCGGATACTGCGATTTTAAGTGTTGTTCCATT
CCATCACGGTTTTGGAATGTTTACTACACTCGGATATTTGATATGTGGATTTCGAGTCGTCTTAATGTAT
AGATTTGAAGAAGAGCTGTTTCTGAGGAGCCTTCAGGATTACAAGATTCAAAGTGCGCTGCTGGTGCCAA
CCCTATTCTCCTTCTTCGCCAAAAGCACTCTGATTGACAAATACGATTTATCTAATTTACACGAAATTGC
TTCTGGTGGCGCTCCCCTCTCTAAGGAAGTCGGGGAAGCGGTTGCCAAGAGGTTCCATCTGCCAGGTATC
AGGCAAGGATATGGGCTCACTGAGACTACATCAGCTATTCTGATTACACCCGAGGGGGATGATAAACCGG
GCGCGGTCGGTAAAGTTGTTCCATTTTTTGAAGCGAAGGTTGTGGATCTGGATACCGGGAAAACGCTGGG
CGTTAATCAAAGAGGCGAACTGTGTGTGAGAGGTCCTATGATTATGTCCGGTTATGTAAACAATCCGGAA
GCGACCAACGCCTTGATTGACAAGGATGGATGGCTACATTCTGGAGACATAGCTTACTGGGACGAAGACG
AACACTTCTTCATCGTTGACCGCCTGAAGTCTCTGATTAAGTACAAAGGCTATCAGGTGGCTCCCGCTGA
ATTGGAATCCATCTTGCTCCAACACCCCAACATCTTCGACGCAGGTGTCGCAGGTCTTCCCGACGATGAC
GCCGGTGAACTTCCCGCCGCCGTTGTTGTTTTGGAGCACGGAAAGACGATGACGGAAAAAGAGATCGTGG
ATTACGTCGCCAGTCAAGTAACAACCGCGAAAAAGTTGCGCGGAGGAGTTGTGTTTGTGGACGAAGTACC
GAAAGGTCTTACCGGAAAACTCGACGCAAGAAAAATCAGAGAGATCCTCATAAAGGCCAAGAAGGGCGGA
AAGATCGCCGTGTAATTCTAGAACTAGTGGATCCCCCGGGCTGCAGGAATTGATGGCCGCCACCGCGGTG
GAGGACCCTGTGGAATGTGTGTCAGTTAGGGTGTGGAAAGTCCCCAGGCTCCCCAGCAGGCAGAAGTATG
CAAAGCATGCATCTCAATTAGTCAGCAACCAGGTGTGGAAAGTCCCCAGGCTCCCCAGCAGGCAGAAGTA
TGCAAAGCATGCATCTCAATTAGTCAGCAACCATAGTCCCGCCCCTAACTCCGCCCATCCCGCCCCTAAC
TCCGCCCAGTTCCGCCCATTCTCCGCCCCATGGCTGACTAATTTTTTTTATTTATGCAGAGGCCGAGGCC
GCCTCGGCCTCTGAGCTATTCCAGAAGTAGTGAGGAGGCTTTTTTGGAGGCCTAGGCTTTTGCAAAAAGC
TAGCTTACCATGACCGAGTACAAGCCCACGGTGCGCCTCGCCACCCGCGACGACGTCCCCAGGGCCGTAC
GCACCCTCGCCGCCGCGTTCGCCGACTACCCCGCCACGCGCCACACCGTCGATCCGGACCGCCACATCGA
GCGGGTCACCGAGCTGCAAGAACTCTTCCTCACGCGCGTCGGGCTCGACATCGGCAAGGTGTGGGTCGCG
GACGACGGCGCCGCGGTGGCGGTCTGGACCACGCCGGAGAGCGTCGAAGCGGGGGCGGTGTTCGCCGAGA
TCGGCCCGCGCATGGCCGAGTTGAGCGGTTCCCGGCTGGCCGCGCAGCAACAGATGGAAGGCCTCCTGGC
GCCGCACCGGCCCAAGGAGCCCGCGTGGTTCCTGGCCACCGTCGGCGTCTCGCCCGACCACCAGGGCAAG
GGTCTGGGCAGCGCCGTCGTGCTCCCCGGAGTGGAGGCGGCCGAGCGCGCCGGGGTGCCCGCCTTCCTGG
AGACCTCCGCGCCCCGCAACCTCCCCTTCTACGAGCGGCTCGGCTTCACCGTCACCGCCGACGTCGAGGT
GCCCGAAGGACCGCGCACCTGGTGCATGACCCGCAAGCCCGGTGCCTGACGCCCGCCCCACGACCCGCAG
CGCCCGACCGAAAGGAGCGCACGACCCCATGCATCGATCAATTCGATGGGGGATCAATTCGATTAAGTCG
AGGGTCGATCGACCTCGATCGAGACCTAGAAAAACATGGAGCAATCACAAGTAGCAATACAGCAGCTACC
AATGCTGATTGTGCCTGGCTAGAAGCACAAGAGGAGGAGGAGGTGGGTTTTCCAGTCACACCTCAGGTAC
CTTTAAGACCAATGACTTACAAGGCAGCTGTAGATCTTAGCCACTTTTTAAAAGAAAAGGGGGGACTGGA
AGGGCTAATTCACTCCCAACGAAGACAAGATATCCTTGATCTGTGGATCTACCACACACAAGGCTACTTC
CCTGATTGGCAGAACTACACACCAGGGCCAGGGATCAGATATCCACTGACCTTTGGATGGTGCTACAAGC
TAGTACCAGTTGAGCAAGAGAAGGTAGAAGAAGCCAATGAAGGAGAGAACACCCGCTTGTTACACCCTGT
GAGCCTGCATGGGATGGATGACCCGGAGAGAGAAGTATTAGAGTGGAGGTTTGACAGCCGCCTAGCATTT
CATCACATGGCCCGAGAGCTGCATCCGGACTGTACTGGGTCTCTCTGGTTAGACCAGATCTGAGCCTGGG
AGCTCTCTGGCTAACTAGGGAACCCACTGCTTAAGCCTCAATAAAGCTTGCCTTGAGTGCTTCAAGTAGT
GTGTGCCCGTCTGTTGTGTGACTCTGGTAACTAGAGATCCCTCAGACCCTTTTAGTCAGTGTGGAAAATC
TCTAGCAGCATGTGAGCAAAAGGCCAGCAAAAGGCCAGGAACCGTAAAAAGGCCGCGTTGCTGGCGTTTT
TCCATAGGCTCCGCCCCCCTGACGAGCATCACAAAAATCGACGCTCAAGTCAGAGGTGGCGAAACCCGAC
AGGACTATAAAGATACCAGGCGTTTCCCCCTGGAAGCTCCCTCGTGCGCTCTCCTGTTCCGACCCTGCCG
CTTACCGGATACCTGTCCGCCTTTCTCCCTTCGGGAAGCGTGGCGCTTTCTCATAGCTCACGCTGTAGGT
ATCTCAGTTCGGTGTAGGTCGTTCGCTCCAAGCTGGGCTGTGTGCACGAACCCCCCGTTCAGCCCGACCG
CTGCGCCTTATCCGGTAACTATCGTCTTGAGTCCAACCCGGTAAGACACGACTTATCGCCACTGGCAGCA
GCCACTGGTAACAGGATTAGCAGAGCGAGGTATGTAGGCGGTGCTACAGAGTTCTTGAAGTGGTGGCCTA
ACTACGGCTACACTAGAAGAACAGTATTTGGTATCTGCGCTCTGCTGAAGCCAGTTACCTTCGGAAAAAG
AGTTGGTAGCTCTTGATCCGGCAAACAAACCACCGCTGGTAGCGGTGGTTTTTTTGTTTGCAAGCAGCAG
ATTACGCGCAGAAAAAAAGGATCTCAAGAAGATCCTTTGATCTTTTCTACGGGGTCTGACGCTCAGTGGA
ACGAAAACTCACGTTAAGGGATTTTGGTCATGAGATTATCAAAAAGGATCTTCACCTAGATCCTTTTAAA
TTAAAAATGAAGTTTTAAATCAATCTAAAGTATATATGAGTAAACTTGGTCTGACAGTTACCAATGCTTA
ATCAGTGAGGCACCTATCTCAGCGATCTGTCTATTTCGTTCATCCATAGTTGCCTGACTCCCCGTCGTGT
AGATAACTACGATACGGGAGGGCTTACCATCTGGCCCCAGTGCTGCAATGATACCGCGAGACCCACGCTC
ACCGGCTCCAGATTTATCAGCAATAAACCAGCCAGCCGGAAGGGCCGAGCGCAGAAGTGGTCCTGCAACT
TTATCCGCCTCCATCCAGTCTATTAATTGTTGCCGGGAAGCTAGAGTAAGTAGTTCGCCAGTTAATAGTT
TGCGCAACGTTGTTGCCATTGCTACAGGCATCGTGGTGTCACGCTCGTCGTTTGGTATGGCTTCATTCAG
CTCCGGTTCCCAACGATCAAGGCGAGTTACATGATCCCCCATGTTGTGCAAAAAAGCGGTTAGCTCCTTC
GGTCCTCCGATCGTTGTCAGAAGTAAGTTGGCCGCAGTGTTATCACTCATGGTTATGGCAGCACTGCATA
ATTCTCTTACTGTCATGCCATCCGTAAGATGCTTTTCTGTGACTGGTGAGTACTCAACCAAGTCATTCTG
AGAATAGTGTATGCGGCGACCGAGTTGCTCTTGCCCGGCGTCAATACGGGATAATACCGCGCCACATAGC
AGAACTTTAAAAGTGCTCATCATTGGAAAACGTTCTTCGGGGCGAAAACTCTCAAGGATCTTACCGCTGT
TGAGATCCAGTTCGATGTAACCCACTCGTGCACCCAACTGATCTTCAGCATCTTTTACTTTCACCAGCGT
TTCTGGGTGAGCAAAAACAGGAAGGCAAAATGCCGCAAAAAAGGGAATAAGGGCGACACGGAAATGTTGA
ATACTCATACTCTTCCTTTTTCAATATTATTGAAGCATTTATCAGGGTTATTGTCTCATGAGCGGATACA
TATTTGAATGTATTTAGAAAAATAAACAAATAGGGGTTCCGCGCACATTTCCCCGAAAAGTGCCACCTGA
C
