>Addgene plasmid #35043 | pMA3160 | addgene partial sequence | sequence record 44675 | CMV-F 5'-CGCAAATGGGCGGTAGGCGTG-3'
AGACCAGATCTGAGCCTGGGAGCTCTCTGGCTAACTAGGGAACCCACTGCTTAAGCCTCAATAAAGCTTG
CCTTGAGTGCTTCAAGTAGTGTGTGCCCGTCTGTTGTGTGACTCTGGTAACTAGAGATCCCTCAGACCCT
TTTAGTCAGTGTGGAAAATCTCTAGCAGTGGCGCCCGAACAGGGACTTGAAAGCGAAAGGGAAACCAGAG
GAGCTCTCTCGACGCAGGACTCGGCTTGCTGAAGCGCGCACGGCAAGAGGCGAGGGGCGGCGACTGGTGA
GTACGCCAAAAATTTTGACTAGCGGAGGCTAGAAGGAGAGAGATGGGTGCGAGAGCGTCAGTATTAAGCG
GGGGAGAATTAGATCGCGATGGGAAAAAATTCGGTTAAGGCCAGGGGGAAAGAAAAAATATAAATTAAAA
CATATAGTATGGGCAAGCAGGGAGCTAGAACGATTCGCAGTTAATCCTGGCCTGTTAGAAACATCAGAAG
GCTGTAGACAAATACTGGGACAGCTACAACCATCCCTTCAGACAGGATCAGAAGAACTTAGATCATTATA
TAATACAGTAGCAACCCTCTATTGTGTGCATCAAAGGATAGAGATAAAAGACACCAAGGAAGCTTTAGAC
AAGATAGAGGAAGA
