>Addgene plasmid #35043 | pMA3160 | addgene partial sequence | sequence record 44676 | pCEP-fwd 5'-AGAGCTCGTTTAGTGAACCG-3'
GCGATTCCAGCACAGTGGCGGCCGCTCGAGATCTGCGATCTAAGTAAGCTTGGCATTCCGGTACTGTTGG
TAAAGCCACCATGGAAGACGCCAAAAACATAAAGAAAGGCCCGGCGCCATTCTATCCGCTGGAAGATGGA
ACCGCTGGAGAGCAACTGCATAAGGCTATGAAGAGATACGCCCTGGTTCCTGGAACAATTGCTTTTACAG
ATGCACATATCGAGGTGGACATCACTTACGCTGAGTACTTCGAAATGTCCGTTCGGTTGGCAGAAGCTAT
GAAACGATATGGGCTGAATACAAATCACAGAATCGTCGTATGCAGTGAAAACTCTCTTCAATTCTTTATG
CCGGTGTTGGGCGCGTTATTTATCGGAGTTGCAGTTGCGCCCGCGAACGACATTTATAATGAACGTGAAT
TGCTCAACAGTATGGGCATTTCGCAGCCTACCGTGGTGTTCGTTTCCAAAAAGGGGTTGCAAAAAATTTT
GAACGTGCAAAAAAAGCTCCCAATCATCCAAAAAATTATTATCATGGATTCTAAAACGGATTACCAGGGA
TTTCAGTCGATGTACACGTTCGTCACATCTCATCTACCTCCCGGTTTTAATGAATACGATTTTGTGCCAG
AGTCCTTCGATAGGGACAAGACAATTGCACTGATCATGAACTCCTCTGGATCTACTGGTCTGCCTAAAGG
TGTCGCTCTGCCTCATAGAACTGCCTGCGTGAGATTCTCGCATGCCAGAGATCCTATTTTTGGCAATCAA
ATCATTCCGGATACTGCGATTTTAAGTGTTGTTCCATTCCATCACGGTTTTGGCATGTT
