>Addgene plasmid #35043 | pMA3160 | addgene partial sequence | sequence record 45610 | pBluescriptKS
TCTAGCTAGAGCGGGCCGGCCCGGTACTAACCAAACTGGATCTCTGCTGTCCCTGTAATAAACCCGAAAA
TTTTGAATTTTTGTAATTTGTTTTTGTAATTCTTTAGTTTGTATGTCTGTTGCTATTATGTCTACTATTC
TTTCCCCTGCACTGTACCCCCCAATCCCCCCTTTTCTTTTAAAATTGTGGATGAATACTGCCATTTGTCG
AATTGGCGCACGCAGTGCCGATCCGTTCACTAATCGAATGGATCTGTCTCTGTCTCTCTCTCCACCTTCT
TCTTCTATTCCTTCGGGCCTGTCGGGTCCCCTCGGGGTTGGGAGGTGGGTCTGAAACGATAATGGTGAAT
ATCCCTGCCTAACTCTATTCACTATAGAAAGTACAGCAAAAACTATTCTTAAACCTACCAAGCCTCCTAC
TATCATTATGAATAATTTTATATACCACAGCCAATTTGTTATGTTAAACCAATTCCACAAACTTGCCCAT
TTATCTAATTCCAATAATTCTTGTTCATTCTTTTCTTGCTGGTTTTGCGATTCTTCAATTAAGGAGTGTA
TTAAGCTTGTGTAATTGTTAATTTCTCTGTCCCACTCCATCCAGGTCGTGTGATTCCAAATCTGTTCCAG
AGATTTATTACTCCAACTAGCATTCCAAGGCACAGCAGTGGTGCAAATGAGTTTTCCAGAGCAACCCCAA
ATCCCCAGGAGCTGTTGATCCTTTAGGTATCTTTCCACAGCCAGGATTCTTGCCTGGAGCTGCTTGATGC
CCCAGACTGTGAGTTGCAACAGATGCTGTTGCGCCTCAATAGCCCTCAGCAAATTGTTCTGCTGCTGCAA
CAAGG
